>Addgene plasmid #205051 | pET-6xHis-GFP(-6)-H2_mCherry(-6)-L2 | addgene full sequence | sequence record 405665 | Addgene NGS Result
CCAGGATGCCATTGCTGTGGAAGCTGCCTGCACTAATGTTCCGGCGTTATTTCTTGATGTCTCTGACCAG
ACACCCATCAACAGTATTATTTTCTCCCATGAAGACGGTACGCGACTGGGCGTGGAGCATCTGGTCGCAT
TGGGTCACCAGCAAATCGCGCTGTTAGCGGGCCCATTAAGTTCTGTCTCGGCGCGTCTGCGTCTGGCTGG
CTGGCATAAATATCTCACTCGCAATCAAATTCAGCCGATAGCGGAACGGGAAGGCGACTGGAGTGCCATG
TCCGGTTTTCAACAAACCATGCAAATGCTGAATGAGGGCATCGTTCCCACTGCGATGCTGGTTGCCAACG
ATCAGATGGCGCTGGGCGCAATGCGCGCCATTACCGAGTCCGGGCTGCGCGTTGGTGCGGACATCTCGGT
AGTGGGATACGACGATACCGAAGACAGCTCATGTTATATCCCGCCGTTAACCACCATCAAACAGGATTTT
CGCCTGCTGGGGCAAACCAGCGTGGACCGCTTGCTGCAACTCTCTCAGGGCCAGGCGGTGAAGGGCAATC
AGCTGTTGCCCGTCTCACTGGTGAAAAGAAAAACCACCCTGGCGCCCAATACGCAAACCGCCTCTCCCCG
CGCGTTGGCCGATTCATTAATGCAGCTGGCACGACAGGTTTCCCGACTGGAAAGCGGGCAGTGAGCGCAA
CGCAATTAATGTAAGTTAGCTCACTCATTAGGCACCGGGATCTCGACCGATGCCCTTGAGAGCCTTCAAC
CCAGTCAGCTCCTTCCGGTGGGCGCGGGGCATGACTAGCATGATCGTGCTCCTGTCGTTGAGGACCCGGC
TAGGCTGGCGGGGTTGCCTTACTGGTTAGCAGAATGAATCACCGATACGCGAGCGAACGTGAAGCGACTG
CTGCTGCAAAACGTCTGCGACCTGAGCAACAACATGAATGGTCTTCGGTTTCCGTGTTTCGTAAAGTCTG
GAAACGCGGAAGTCAGCGCCCTGCACCATTATGTTCCGGATCTGCATCGCAGGATGCTGCTGGCTACCCT
GTGGAACACCTACATCTGTATTAACGAAGCGCTGGCATTGACCCTGAGTGATTTTTCTCTGGTCCCGCCG
CATCCATACCGCCAGTTGTTTACCCTCACAACGTTCCAGTAACCGGGCATGTTCATCATCAGTAACCCGT
ATCGTGAGCATCCTCTCTCGTTTCATCGGTATCATTACCCCCATGAACAGAAATCCCCCTTACACGGAGG
CATCAGTGACCAAACAGGAAAAAACCGCCCTTAACATGGCCCGCTTTATCAGAAGCCAGACATTAACGCT
TCTGGAGAAACTCAACGAGCTGGACGCGGATGAACAGGCAGACATCTGTGAATCGCTTCACGACCACGCT
GATGAGCTTTACCGCAGCTGCCTCGCGCGTTTCGGTGATGACGGTGAAAACCTCTGACACATGCAGCTCC
CGGAGACGGTCACAGCTTGTCTGTAAGCGGATGCCGGGAGCAGACAAGCCCGTCAGGGCGCGTCAGCGGG
TGTTGGCGGGTGTCGGGGCGCAGCCATGACCCAGTCACGTAGCGATAGCGGAGTGTATACTGGCTTAACT
ATGCGGCATCAGAGCAGATTGTACTGAGAGTGCACCATATATGCGGTGTGAAATACCGCACAGATGCGTA
AGGAGAAAATACCGCATCAGGCGCTCTTCCGCTTCCTCGCTCACTGACTCGCTGCGCTCGGTCGTTCGGC
TGCGGCGAGCGGTATCAGCTCACTCAAAGGCGGTAATACGGTTATCCACAGAATCAGGGGATAACGCAGG
AAAGAACATGTGAGCAAAAGGCCAGCAAAAGGCCAGGAACCGTAAAAAGGCCGCGTTGCTGGCGTTTTTC
CATAGGCTCCGCCCCCCTGACGAGCATCACAAAAATCGACGCTCAAGTCAGAGGTGGCGAAACCCGACAG
GACTATAAAGATACCAGGCGTTTCCCCCTGGAAGCTCCCTCGTGCGCTCTCCTGTTCCGACCCTGCCGCT
TACCGGATACCTGTCCGCCTTTCTCCCTTCGGGAAGCGTGGCGCTTTCTCATAGCTCACGCTGTAGGTAT
CTCAGTTCGGTGTAGGTCGTTCGCTCCAAGCTGGGCTGTGTGCACGAACCCCCCGTTCAGCCCGACCGCT
GCGCCTTATCCGGTAACTATCGTCTTGAGTCCAACCCGGTAAGACACGACTTATCGCCACTGGCAGCAGC
CACTGGTAACAGGATTAGCAGAGCGAGGTATGTAGGCGGTGCTACAGAGTTCTTGAAGTGGTGGCCTAAC
TACGGCTACACTAGAAGGACAGTATTTGGTATCTGCGCTCTGCTGAAGCCAGTTACCTTCGGAAAAAGAG
TTGGTAGCTCTTGATCCGGCAAACAAACCACCGCTGGTAGCGGTGGTTTTTTTGTTTGCAAGCAGCAGAT
TACGCGCAGAAAAAAAGGATCTCAAGAAGATCCTTTGATCTTTTCTACGGGGTCTGACGCTCAGTGGAAC
GAAAACTCACGTTAAGGGATTTTGGTCATGACCTATTTGTTTATTTTTCTAAATACATTCAAATATGTAT
CCGCTCATGAGACAATAACCCTGATAAATGCTTCAATCATGATTGAAAAAGGAAGAGTATGAGTATTCAA
CATTTCCGTGTCGCCCTTATTCCCTTTTTTGCGGCATTTTGCCTTCCTGTTTTTGCTCACCCAGAAACGC
TGGTGAAAGTAAAAGATGCTGAAGATCAGTTGGGTGCACGAGTGGGTTACATCGAACTGGATCTCAACAG
CGGTAAGATCCTTGAGAGTTTTCGCCCCGAAGAACGTTTTCCAATGATGAGCACTTTTAAAGTTCTGCTA
TGTGGCGCGGTATTATCCCGTATTGACGCCGGGCAAGAGCAACTCGGTCGCCGCATACACTATTCTCAGA
ATGACTTGGTTGAGTACTCACCAGTCACAGAAAAGCATCTTACGGATGGCATGACAGTAAGAGAATTATG
CAGTGCTGCCATAACCATGAGTGATAACACTGCGGCCAACTTACTTCTGACAACGATCGGAGGACCGAAG
GAGCTAACCGCTTTTTTGCACAACATGGGGGATCATGTAACTCGCCTTGATCGTTGGGAACCGGAGCTGA
ATGAAGCCATACCAAACGACGAGCGTGACACCACGATGCCTGTAGCAATGGCAACAACGTTGCGCAAACT
ATTAACTGGCGAACTACTTACTCTAGCTTCCCGGCAACAATTAATAGACTGGATGGAGGCGGATAAAGTT
GCAGGACCACTTCTGCGCTCGGCCCTTCCGGCTGGCTGGTTTATTGCTGATAAATCTGGAGCCGGTGAGC
GTGGGTCTCGCGGTATCATTGCAGCACTGGGGCCAGATGGTAAGCCCTCCCGTATCGTAGTTATCTACAC
GACGGGGAGTCAGGCAACTATGGATGAACGAAATAGACAGATCGCTGAGATAGGTGCCTCACTGATTAAG
CATTGGTAACTGTCAGACCAAGTTTACTCATATATACTTTAGATTGATTTAAAACTTCATTTTTAATTTA
AAAGGATCTAGGTGAAGATCCTTTTTGATAATCTCATGCCATCGTGCCGCCAGAAATTGTAAACGTTAAT
ATTTTGTTAAAATTCGCGTTAAATTTTTGTTAAATCAGCTCATTTTTTAACCAATAGGCCGAAATCGGCA
AAATCCCTTATAAATCAAAAGAATAGACCGAGATAGGGT
[37 nt withheld, positions 3750-3786]
AAAGAACGTGGACTCCAACGTCAAAGG
[49 nt withheld, positions 3814-3862]
T
[91 nt withheld, positions 3864-3954]
G
[124 nt withheld, positions 3956-4079]
CCCATTCGCCAATCCGGATATAGTTCCTCCTTTCAGCAAAAAACCCCTCAAGACCCGTTTAGAGGCCCCA
AGGGGTTATGCTAGTTATTGCTCAGCGGTGGCAGCAGCCTAGGTTAATTAAGCTGCGCTAGTAGACGAGT
CCATGTGCTGGCGTTCAAATTTCGCAGCAGCGGTTTCTTTACCAGACTCGAGTCATTACTTTCGAGATTT
CTTGCCTCTTCGTCCCTTTCGAGATTTCTTGCCTCTTCGTCCCTTGTACAGCTCGTCCATGCCGCCGGTG
GAGTGGCGGCCCTCGGCGCGTTCGTACTGTTCCACGATGGTGTAGTCCTCGTTGTGGGAGGTGATGTCCA
ACTTGATGTTGACGTTGTAGGCGCCGGGCAGCTGCACGGGCTTCTTGGCCTTGTAGGTGGTCTTGACCTC
AGCGTCGTAGTGGCCGCCGTCCTTCAGCTTCAGCCTCTGCTTGATCTCGCCCTTCAGGGCGCCGTCCTCG
GGGTACATCCGCTCGGAGGAGGCCTCCCAGCCCATGGTCTTCTTCTGCATTACGGGGCCGTCGGAGGGGA
AGTTGGTGCCGCGCAGCTTCACCTTGTAGATGAACTCGCCGTCCTGGAGGGAGGAGTCCTGGGTCACGGT
CACCACGCCGCCGTCCTCGAAGTTCATCACGCGCTCCCACTTGAAGCCCTCGGGGAAGGACAGCTTCAAG
TAGTCGGGGATGTCGGCGGGGTGCTTCACGTAGGCCTTGGAGCCGTACATGAACTGAGGGGACAGGATGT
CCCAGGCGAAGGGCAGGGGGCCACCCTTGGTCACCTTCAGCTTGGCGGTCTGGGTGCCCTCGTAGGGGCG
GCCCTCGCCCTCGCCCTCGATCTCGAACTCGTGGCCGTTCACGGAGCCCTCCATGTGCACCTTGAAGCGC
ATGAACTCCTTGATGATGGCCATGTTATCCTCCTCGCCCTTGCTCACGCCACCGTGATGGTGGTGGTGAT
GACCCATATGTATATCTCCTTCTTAAAGTTAATTATTTCTTCCTTCTCCTCTTTTTCTTCCTTCTCCTCT
TTTTCTTGTACAGCTCGTCCATTCCGTGAGTAATGCCTGCAGCGGTCACGAATTCTAACAGAACCATGTG
ATCGCGTTTTTCGTTCGGATCTTTGCTCAGTGCTGACTGGGTGCTCAGGTAGTGGTTGTCAGGTAACAGT
ACAGGCCCGTCACCAATCGGCGTGTTTTGTTGATAATGATCCGCTAATTGAACGCTGCCGTCTTCCACGT
TATGGCGAATTTTGAAATTTGCCTTGATACCGTTTTTCTGTTTATCGGCCGTAATATACACGTTATGAGA
ATTAAAGTTATATTCCAGCTTATGGCCTAAAATGTTGCCGTCTTCTTTGAAGTCGATACCTTTCAGTTCG
ATACGGTTTACTAATGTGTCGCCTTCAAATTTCACTTCCGCACGCGTTTTATAGGTGCCATCGTCCTTGA
AGCTGATTGTACGCTCTTGAACATATCCTTCAGGCATGGCTGATTTGAAAAAATCGTGTTGTTTCATATG
ATCTGGGTAACGACTGAAGCACTGAACGCCATAGGTCAGGGTGGTCACTAAGGTGGGCCACGGAACGGGT
AATTTGCCTGTTGTGCAAATAAACTTCAGGGTCAATTTACCATTGGTAGCGTCACCTTCGCCTTCGCCGC
GCACGCTAAATTTGTGACCGTTCACGTCGCCGTCTAATTCCACTAAGATCGGTACTACACCCGTAAACAG
CTCTTCACCTTTGCTAGCGCCACCGTGATGGTGGTGGTGATGACCCATGGTATATCTCCTTCTTAAAGTT
AAACAAAATTATTTCTAGAGGGGAATTGTTATCCGCTCACAATTCCCCTATAGTGAGTCGTATTAATTTC
GCGGGATCGAGATCGATCTCGATCCTCTACGCCGGACGCATCGTGGCCGGCATCACCGGCGCCACAGGTG
CGGTTGCTGGCGCCTATATCGCCGACATCACCGATGGGGAAGATCGGGCTCGCCACTTCGGGCTCATGAG
CGCTTGTTTCGGCGTGGGTATGGTGGCAGGCCCCGTGGCCGGGGGACTGTTGGGCGCCATCTCCTTGCAT
GCACCATTCCTTGCGGCGGCGGTGCTCAACGGCCTCAACCTACTACTGGGCTGCTTCCTAATGCAGGAGT
CGCATAAGGGAGAGCGTCGAGATCCCGGACACCATCGAATGGCGCAAAACCTTTCGCGGTATGGCATGAT
AGCGCCCGGAAGAGAGTCAATTCAGGGTGGTGAATGTGAAACCAGTAACGTTATACGATGTCGCAGAGTA
TGCCGGTGTCTCTTATCAGACCGTTTCCCGCGTGGTGAACCAGGCCAGCCACGTTTCTGCGAAAACGCGG
GAAAAAGTGGAAGCGGCGATGGCGGAGCTGAATTACATTCCCAACCGCGTGGCACAACAACTGGCGGGCA
AACAGTCGTTGCTGATTGGCGTTGCCACCTCCAGTCTGGCCCTGCACGCGCCGTCGCAAATTGTCGCGGC
GATTAAATCTCGCGCCGATCAACTGGGTGCCAGCGTGGTGGTGTCGATGGTAGAACGAAGCGGCGTCGAA
GCCTGTAAAGCGGCGGTGCACAATCTTCTCGCGCAACGCGTCAGTGGGCTGATCATTAACTATCCGCTGG
ATGA
Features (pLannotate 1.2.2; 21 found; start..end, strand, type, name):
    707..728     +  protein_bind   CAP binding site: CAP binding activates transcription in the presence of cAMP. E. coli catabolite activator protein
    743..807     +  CDS            TcR (fragment): tetracycline efflux protein; tet; confers resistance to tetracycline
    869..1249    -  CDS            YPB1_ECOLX: Protein predicted: Swiss-Prot protein existence level 4. From Escherichia coli.
   1266..1457    +  CDS            rop: Rop protein, which maintains plasmids at low copy number; rop
   1559..1701    +  misc_feature   bom: basis of mobility region from pBR322
   1887..2475    -  rep_origin     ori: high-copy-number ColE1/pMB1/pBR322/pUC origin of replication
   2556..2648    +  promoter       AmpR promoter: bla
   2649..3509    +  CDS            AmpR: β-lactamase; bla; confers resistance to ampicillin, carbenicillin, and related antibiotics
   3624..4079    -  rep_origin     f1 ori (sequence partly withheld): f1 bacteriophage origin of replication; arrow indicates direction of (+) strand synthesis
   4116..4163    -  terminator     T7 terminator: transcription terminator for bacteriophage T7 RNA polymerase
   4171..4188    -  CDS            SET1 (fragment): solubility-enhancement tag derived from T7 phage gene 10B
   4218..4259    -  CDS            S-Tag (fragment): affinity and epitope tag derived from pancreatic ribonuclease A
   4332..5036    -  CDS            mCherry: mCherry is a basic (constitutively fluorescent) red fluorescent protein published in 2004, derived from Discosoma sp.. It is reported to be a very rapidly-maturing monomer with low acid sensitivity.
   5074..5091    -  RBS            RBS (fragment): efficient ribosome binding site from bacteriophage T7 gene 10 (Olins and Rangwala, 1989)
   5134..5844    -  CDS            Superfolder GFP: Superfolder GFP is a basic (constitutively fluorescent) green fluorescent protein published in 2005, derived from Aequorea victoria. It is reported to be a very rapidly-maturing weak dimer.
   5884..5906    -  RBS            RBS: efficient ribosome binding site from bacteriophage T7 gene 10 (Olins and Rangwala, 1989)
   5921..5945    -  protein_bind   lac operator: The lac repressor binds to the lac operator to inhibit transcription in E. coli. This inhibition can be relieved by adding lactose or isopropyl-β-D-thiogalactopyranoside (IPTG). lac repressor encoded by lacI
   5946..5964    -  promoter       T7 promoter: promoter for bacteriophage T7 RNA polymerase
   5990..6269    +  CDS            TcR (fragment): tetracycline efflux protein; tet; confers resistance to tetracycline
   6277..6354    +  promoter       lacI promoter: lacI
   6355..694     +  CDS            lacI (across the origin): lac repressor; lacI; The lac repressor binds to the lac operator to inhibit transcription in E. coli. This inhibition can be relieved by adding lactose or isopropyl-β-D-thiogalactopyranoside (IPTG).
