[The description below was written by a language model from this plasmid's Addgene catalogue record and pLannotate feature annotations shown in this document.]
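Description:
pET-6xHis-GFP(-6)-H2_mCherry(-6)-L2 is a bacterial expression plasmid built on a pETDuet backbone for co-producing two engineered fluorescent proteins in E. coli. It replicates from a ColE1/pMB1-type origin and is selected with ampicillin through the β-lactamase gene. The catalogue lists it as high copy, although the annotation also detects a rop gene and the pBR322 bom region, elements usually associated with lower-copy pBR322-style backbones. An f1 origin is present, along with short tetracycline-resistance fragments that are non-functional backbone remnants. The plasmid carries its own lacI gene and promoter to supply lac repressor.

In the annotated sequence, a single T7 promoter with an adjacent lac operator is detected. It lies upstream of two consecutive open reading frames, each preceded by a T7 gene 10 ribosome binding site, and a T7 terminator follows them. This suggests a bicistronic arrangement rather than the two independent T7 promoters typical of Duet vectors. The first frame encodes a superfolder GFP variant and the second an mCherry variant. The "(-6)" in each name presumably denotes an engineered net charge, though the record does not define it. According to the catalogue, there is an N-terminal histidine tag, the GFP carries the lysine/arginine-rich cationic peptide H2, and the mCherry carries the cationic peptide L2, in which the basic residues are interspersed with glycine and serine. S-tag remnants downstream of mCherry come from the vector.

Expression requires a host supplying T7 RNA polymerase and is inducible with IPTG. The construct is intended for studying how charge-patterned disordered peptides promote the formation of multi-protein biomolecular condensates inside bacteria, with the green and red signals reporting each protein's localisation.
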