Addgene plasmid #205051: pET-6xHis-GFP(-6)-H2_mCherry(-6)-L2
Purpose: Co-expressed fluorescent proteins with charge-patterned cationic peptide to promote multi-protein biomolecular condensate formation in E. coli
Depositing lab: Allie Obermeyer. Depositing organization: Columbia University. Publication: Charge-Patterned Disordered Peptides Tune Intracellular Phase Separation in Bacteria. Liao J, Yeong V, Obermeyer AC. ACS Synth Biol. 2024 Feb 3. doi: 10.1021/acssynbio.3c00564. PubMed 38308651.
Backbone
  Vector backbone: pETDuet
  Vector type: Bacterial Expression
Growth in bacteria
  Bacterial resistance: Ampicillin, 100 μg/mL
  Growth temperature: 37°C
  Growth strain: DH5alpha
  Copy number: High Copy
Gene/Insert
  Gene/Insert name: GFP(-6)-H2_mCherry(-6)-L2 (alt name: GFP(-6)-K(KRRRKK)2_mCherry(-6)-(GRRGKKSRK)2)
  Species: Other
  Tag / fusion protein: MGHHHHHGGA (N terminal on insert); GRRGKKSRKGRRGKKSRK (C terminal on insert)
  Cloning method: Gibson Cloning
  Sequencing primers: 5′ T7; 3′ T7-term
Terms and licenses: Academic/Nonprofit Terms; Industry Terms: Not Available to Industry
How to cite: pET-6xHis-GFP(-6)-H2_mCherry(-6)-L2 was a gift from Allie Obermeyer (Addgene plasmid # 205051 ; http://n2t.net/addgene:205051 ; RRID:Addgene_205051)
